Addgene plasmid #63210: pAV10.K5
Purpose: (Empty Backbone) pCACS backbone (Amp), LEU2, contains an RFP flanked by BsaI sites with CAGT & TTTT overhangs for TU assembly using yGG. Integration into YKL162C-A (NotI or BciVI).
Depositing lab: Jef Boeke. Depositing organization: Johns Hopkins University and School of Medicine. Publication: Yeast Golden Gate (yGG) for the Efficient Assembly of S. cerevisiae Transcription Units. Agmon N, Mitchell LA, Cai Y, Ikushima S, Chuang J, Zheng A, Choi WJ, Martin JA, Caravelli K, Stracquadanio G, Boeke JD. ACS Synth Biol. 2015 Jul 17;4(7):853-9. doi: 10.1021/sb500372z. Epub 2015 Mar 23. PubMed 25756291.
Backbone
  Vector backbone: pCACS
  Backbone size (bp): 4200
  Modifications to backbone: BsaI and BsmBI sites removed from backbone, RFP cloned into the MCS, flanked by BsaI sites for cloning TUs using yGG assmebly
  Vector type: Bacterial Expression, Yeast Expression, Synthetic Biology
  Selectable markers: LEU2
Growth in bacteria
  Bacterial resistance: Ampicillin, 100 μg/mL
  Growth temperature: 37°C
  Growth strain: Top10
  Growth instructions: Grows as red/pink colonies
  Copy number: Unknown
Gene/Insert
  Cloning method: Restriction Enzyme
Terms and licenses: Academic/Nonprofit Terms; Industry Terms: Not Available to Industry
How to cite: pAV10.K5 was a gift from Jef Boeke (Addgene plasmid # 63210 ; http://n2t.net/addgene:63210 ; RRID:Addgene_63210)
