[The description below was written by a language model from this plasmid's Addgene catalogue record and pLannotate feature annotations shown in this document.]
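Description:
pAV10.K5 is an empty acceptor vector for Yeast Golden Gate (yGG) assembly of Saccharomyces cerevisiae transcription units, built on the pCACS backbone. It is designed for chromosomal integration rather than episomal maintenance. The feature table shows no yeast replication origin or centromere, and the record states that the cassette is targeted to the YKL162C-A locus after release with NotI or BciVI. In E. coli the plasmid replicates from a high-copy ColE1/pUC-type origin and is selected with ampicillin through the β-lactamase gene. Several bacterial terminators (lambda t0, a his operon terminator and another putative terminator) insulate the backbone. The annotation also calls a cat promoter adjacent to AmpR in the opposite orientation. In yeast, selection relies on the LEU2 auxotrophic marker expressed from its own promoter.

The cloning site is occupied by an mRFP1 gene driven by the bacterial lac promoter, with its operator and CAP binding site. This cassette is flanked by BsaI sites that leave CAGT and TTTT overhangs. BsaI and BsmBI sites elsewhere in the backbone were removed, so Type IIS digestion excises only the RFP cassette. The promoter, coding sequence and terminator parts of a transcription unit are then ligated in its place. Unmodified vector gives red or pink bacterial colonies, so correct assemblies can be recognised as white colonies.

Short yeast genomic fragments lie on either side of the LEU2–RFP region. The automated annotation labels them as CIS3 and YO192 fragments, and they probably correspond to the homology arms for integration, although the record does not define them explicitly. The sequenced plasmid is 6,212 bp, whereas the listed backbone size is about 4.2 kb.
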