Features (pLannotate 1.2.2; 16 found; start..end, strand, type, name):
    232..820     -  rep_origin     ori: high-copy-number ColE1/pMB1/pBR322/pUC origin of replication
   1003..1097    -  terminator     lambda t0 terminator: transcription terminator from phage lambda
   1115..1975    +  CDS            AmpR: β-lactamase; bla; confers resistance to ampicillin, carbenicillin, and related antibiotics
   1985..2082    -  promoter       cat promoter: promoter of the E. coli cat gene encoding chloramphenicol acetyltransferase
   2168..2211    -  terminator     bacterial terminator: putative bacterial transcription terminator
   2345..2494    -  CDS            CIS3 (fragment): CIS3_YEAST - Also known as CCW11, CCW5, PIR4, SCW8. Experimental evidence at protein level: Swiss-Prot protein existence level 1. Component of the outer cell wall layer. Required for stability of the cell wall and for optimal growth. Required for resistance against several antifungal and cell wall-perturbing agents. From Saccharomyces cerevisiae (strain ATCC 204508 / S288c) (Baker's yeast).
   2634..2744    +  CDS            YO192_YEAST (fragment): Experimental evidence at protein level: Swiss-Prot protein existence level 1. From Saccharomyces cerevisiae (strain ATCC 204508 / S288c) (Baker's yeast).
   2884..3291    +  promoter       LEU2 promoter: S. cerevisiae LEU2
   3292..4386    +  CDS            LEU2: 3-isopropylmalate dehydrogenase, required for leucine biosynthesis; S. cerevisiae LEU2; yeast auxotrophic marker
   4742..5416    -  CDS            mRFP1: mRFP1 is a basic (constitutively fluorescent) red fluorescent protein published in 2002, derived from Discosoma sp.. It is reported to be a somewhat slowly-maturing monomer with low acid sensitivity.
   5452..5468    -  protein_bind   lac operator: The lac repressor binds to the lac operator to inhibit transcription in E. coli. This inhibition can be relieved by adding lactose or isopropyl-β-D-thiogalactopyranoside (IPTG). lac repressor encoded by lacI
   5476..5506    -  promoter       lac promoter: promoter for the E. coli lac operon
   5521..5542    -  protein_bind   CAP binding site: CAP binding activates transcription in the presence of cAMP. E. coli catabolite activator protein
   5555..5644    -  CDS            lacI (fragment): lac repressor; lacI; The lac repressor binds to the lac operator to inhibit transcription in E. coli. This inhibition can be relieved by adding lactose or isopropyl-β-D-thiogalactopyranoside (IPTG).
   5661..5780    -  CDS            CIS3 (fragment): CIS3_YEAST - Also known as CCW11, CCW5, PIR4, SCW8. Experimental evidence at protein level: Swiss-Prot protein existence level 1. Component of the outer cell wall layer. Required for stability of the cell wall and for optimal growth. Required for resistance against several antifungal and cell wall-perturbing agents. From Saccharomyces cerevisiae (strain ATCC 204508 / S288c) (Baker's yeast).
   6192..37      +  terminator     his operon terminator (across the origin): This putative transcriptin terminator from the E. coli his operon has a 2-bp deletion introduced during synthesis. Its efficiency has not been determined.
>Addgene plasmid #63210 | pAV10.K5 | depositor full sequence | sequence record 104911 | pAV10.K5 sequence 6212 bps
GTCACCACCCTGCCCTTTTTCTTTAAAACCGAAAAGATTACTTCGCGTTATGCAGGCTTCCTCGCTCACT
GACTCGCTGCGCTCGGTCGTTCGGCTGCGGCGAGCGGTATCAGCTCACTCAAAGGCGGTAATACGGTTAT
CCACAGAATCAGGGGATAACGCAGGAAAGAACATGTGAGCAAAAGGCCAGCAAAAGGCCAGGAACCGTAA
AAAGGCCGCGTTGCTGGCGTTTTTCCACAGGCTCCGCCCCCCTGACGAGCATCACAAAAATCGACGCTCA
AGTCAGAGGTGGCGAAACCCGACAGGACTATAAAGATACCAGGCGTTTCCCCCTGGAAGCTCCCTCGTGC
GCTCTCCTGTTCCGACCCTGCCGCTTACCGGATACCTGTCCGCCTTTCTCCCTTCGGGAAGCGTGGCGCT
TTCTCATAGCTCACGCTGTAGGTATCTCAGTTCGGTGTAGGTCGTTCGCTCCAAGCTGGGCTGTGTGCAC
GAACCCCCCGTTCAGCCCGACCGCTGCGCCTTATCCGGTAACTATCGTCTTGAGTCCAACCCGGTAAGAC
ACGACTTATCGCCACTGGCAGCAGCCACTGGTAACAGGATTAGCAGAGCGAGGTATGTAGGCGGTGCTAC
AGAGTTCTTGAAGTGGTGGCCTAACTACGGCTACACTAGAAGAACAGTATTTGGTATCTGCGCTCTGCTG
AAGCCAGTTACCTTCGGAAAAAGAGTTGGTAGCTCTTGATCCGGCAAACAAACCACCGCTGGTAGCGGTG
GTTTTTTTGTTTGCAAGCAGCAGATTACGCGCAGAAAAAAAGGATCTCAAGAAGATCCTTTGATCTTTTC
TACGGGGTCTGACGCTCAGTGGAACGAAAACTCACGTTAAGGGATTTTGGTCATGAGATTATCAAAAAGG
ATCTTCACCTAGATCCTTTTAAATTAAAAATGAAGTTTTAAATCAATCTAAAGTATATATGAGTAAACTT
GGTCTGACAGCTCGAGGCTTGGATTCTCACCAATAAAAAACGCCCGGCGGCAACCGAGCGTTCTGAACAA
ATCCAGATGGAGTTCTGAGGTCATTACTGGATCTATCAACAGGAGTCCAAGCGAGCTCGATATCATGAGT
ATTCAACATTTCCGTGTCGCCCTTATTCCCTTTTTTGCGGCATTTTGCCTTCCTGTTTTTGCTCACCCAG
AAACGCTGGTGAAAGTAAAAGATGCTGAAGATCAGTTGGGTGCACGAGTGGGTTACATCGAACTGGATCT
CAACAGCGGTAAGATCCTTGAGAGTTTTCGCCCCGAAGAACGTTTTCCAATGATGAGCACTTTTAAAGTT
CTGCTATGTGGCGCGGTATTATCCCGTATTGACGCCGGGCAAGAGCAACTCGGTCGCCGCATACACTATT
CTCAGAATGACTTGGTTGAGTACTCACCAGTCACAGAAAAGCATCTTACGGATGGCATGACAGTAAGAGA
ATTATGCAGTGCTGCCATAACCATGAGTGATAACACTGCGGCCAACTTACTTCTGACAACGATCGGAGGA
CCGAAGGAGCTAACCGCTTTTTTGCACAACATGGGGGATCATGTAACTCGCCTTGATCGTTGGGAACCGG
AGCTGAATGAAGCCATACCAAACGACGAGCGTGACACCACGATGCCTGTAGCAATGGCAACAACGTTGCG
CAAACTATTAACTGGCGAACTACTTACTCTAGCTTCCCGGCAACAATTAATAGACTGGATGGAGGCGGAT
AAAGTTGCAGGACCACTTCTGCGCTCGGCCCTTCCGGCTGGCTGGTTTATTGCTGATAAATCTGGAGCCG
GTGAGCGTGGATCTCGCGGTATCATTGCAGCACTGGGGCCAGATGGTAAGCCCTCCCGTATCGTAGTTAT
CTACACGACGGGGAGTCAGGCAACTATGGATGAACGAAATAGACAGATCGCTGAGATAGGTGCCTCACTG
ATTAAGCATTGGTAATTTCTCCATTTTAGCTTCCTTAGCTCCTGAAAATCTCGATAACTCAAAAAATACG
CCCGGTAGTGATCTTATTTCATTATGGTGAAAGTTGGAACCTCTTACGTGCCCGATCAACTCGAGTGCCA
CCTGACGTCTAAGAAACCATTATTATCATGACATTAACCTATAAAAATAGGCGTATCACGAGGCAGAATT
TCAGATAAAAAAAATCCTTAGCTTTCGCTAAGGATGATTTCTGGAATTCGCGGCCGCGTATCCTTGCGTT
CTCTAATCCTTTCGTCGTGTATATTGTAAAAACTGCTGAACGAGTATTGATAAAAGATATCTTGGCCACT
AAGGGGCAGATCCCCTTCTGGTGTGATAGACAACCCCAGGAGCATAGATAACACCAACTTGTGGTGGAGG
GTCATCGAATTGGAATTGTCTGTTGGCAACAGTAGAACAGATGCTGCCCTTGCTATCTGTCAAAATGCCG
CTCTTCAAAGTTACTTTCAAAGCGCTGTCACTGCTACGACAGCTTTTTTTTTAGAAACAGCAGCAATGCC
TTGACATGTAACGTAAGAAAAGAAAAAAGAGATGGCAGAAGAAATACTAAGCGATAACGGCAATGTAGAG
GTGCTTTTTTTATCGGAATAAATAGAGAAGTCAGTAACAGTGATTGCTGTGGCTCCCTCTTTAATCGTAT
CGGATCCACATACCTAATATTATTGCCTTATTAAAAATGGAATCCCAACAATTACATCAAAATCCACATT
CTCTTCAAAATCAATTGTCCTGTACTTCCTTGTTCATGTGTGTTCAAAAACGTTATATTTATAGGATAAT
TATACTCTATTTCTCAACAAGTAATTGGTTGTTTGGCCGAGCGGTCTAAGGCGCCTGATTCAAGAAATAT
CTTGACCGCAGTTAACTGTGGGAATACTCAGGTATCGTAAGATGCAAGAGTTCGAATCTCTTAGCAACCA
TTATTTTTTTCCTCAACATAACGAGAACACACAGGGGCGCTATCGCACAGAATCAAATTCGATGACTGGA
AATTTTTTGTTAATTTCAGAGGTCGCCTGACGCATATACCTTTTTCAACTGAAAAATTGGGAGAAAAAGG
AAAGGTGAGAGCGCCGGAACCGGCTTTTCATATAGAATAGAGAAGCGTTCATGACTAAATGCTTGCATCA
CAATACTTGAAGTTGACAATATTATTTAAGGACCTATTGTTTTTTCCAATAGGTGGTTAGCAATCGTCTT
ACTTTCTAACTTTTCTTACCTTTTACATTTCAGCAATATATATATATATATTTCAAGGATATACCATTCT
AATGTCTGCCCCTAAGAAGATCGTCGTTTTGCCAGGTGACCACGTTGGTCAAGAAATCACAGCCGAAGCC
ATTAAGGTTCTTAAAGCTATTTCTGATGTTCGTTCCAATGTCAAGTTCGATTTCGAAAATCATTTAATTG
GTGGTGCTGCTATCGATGCTACAGGTGTTCCACTTCCAGATGAGGCGCTGGAAGCCTCCAAGAAGGCTGA
TGCCGTTTTGTTAGGTGCTGTGGGTGGTCCTAAATGGGGTACCGGTAGTGTTAGACCTGAACAAGGTTTA
CTAAAAATCCGTAAAGAACTTCAATTGTACGCCAACTTAAGACCATGTAACTTTGCATCCGACTCTCTTT
TAGACTTATCTCCAATCAAGCCACAATTTGCTAAAGGTACTGACTTCGTTGTTGTCAGAGAATTAGTGGG
AGGTATTTACTTTGGTAAGAGAAAGGAAGACGATGGTGATGGTGTCGCTTGGGATAGTGAACAATACACC
GTTCCAGAAGTGCAAAGAATCACAAGAATGGCCGCTTTCATGGCCCTACAACATGAGCCACCATTGCCTA
TTTGGTCCTTGGATAAAGCTAATGTTTTGGCCTCTTCAAGATTATGGAGAAAAACTGTGGAGGAAACCAT
CAAGAACGAATTCCCTACATTGAAGGTTCAACATCAATTGATTGATTCTGCCGCCATGATCCTAGTTAAG
AACCCAACCCACCTAAATGGTATTATAATCACCAGCAACATGTTTGGTGATATCATCTCCGATGAAGCCT
CCGTTATCCCAGGTTCCTTGGGTTTGTTGCCATCTGCGTCCTTGGCCTCTTTGCCAGACAAGAACACCGC
ATTTGGTTTGTACGAACCATGCCACGGTTCTGCTCCAGATTTGCCAAAGAATAAGGTCAACCCTATCGCC
ACTATCTTGTCTGCTGCAATGATGTTGAAATTGTCATTGAACTTGCCTGAAGAAGGTAAGGCCATTGAAG
ATGCAGTTAAAAAGGTTTTGGATGCAGGTATCAGAACTGGTGATTTAGGTGGTTCCAACAGTACCACCGA
AGTCGGTGATGCTGTCGCCGAAGAAGTTAAGAAAATCCTTGCTTAAAAAGATTCTCTTTTTTTATGATAT
TTGTACATAAACTTTATAAATGAAATTCATAATAGAAACGACACGAAATTACAAAATGGAATATGTTCAT
AGGGTAGACGAAACTATATACGCAATCTACATACATTTATCAAGAAGGAGAAAAAGGAGGATGTAAAGGA
ATACAGGTAAGCAAATTGATACTAATGGCTCAACGTGATAAGGAAAAAGAATTGCACTTTAACATTAATA
TTGACAAGGAGGAGGGCACCACACAAAAAGTTAGGTGTAACAGAAAATCATGAAACTAGCTAGCACAGTA
GAGACCGCCTGGCTCTAGTAGCGATCTACACTAGCACTATCAGCGTTATTAAGCACCGGTGGAGTGACGA
CCTTCAGCACGTTCGTACTGTTCAACGATGGTGTAGTCTTCGTTGTGGGAGGTGATGTCCAGTTTGATGT
CGGTTTTGTAAGCACCCGGCAGCTGAACCGGTTTTTTAGCCATGTAGGTGGTTTTAACTTCAGCGTCGTA
GTGACCACCGTCTTTCAGTTTCAGACGCATTTTGATTTCACCTTTCAGAGCACCGTCTTCCGGGTACATA
CGTTCGGTGGAAGCTTCCCAACCCATGGTTTTTTTCTGCATAACCGGACCGTCGGACGGGAAGTTGGTAC
CACGCAGTTTAACTTTGTAGATGAACTCACCGTCTTGCAGGGAGGAGTCCTGGGTAACGGTAACAACACC
ACCGTCTTCGAAGTTCATAACACGTTCCCATTTGAAACCTTCCGGGAAGGACAGTTTCAGGTAGTCCGGG
ATGTCAGCCGGGTGTTTAACGTAAGCTTTGGAACCGTACTGGAACTGCGGGGACAGGATGTCCCAAGCGA
ACGGCAGCGGACCACCTTTGGTAACTTTCAGTTTAGCGGTCTGGGTACCTTCGTACGGACGACCTTCACC
TTCACCTTCGATTTCGAACTCGTGACCGTTAACGGAACCTTCCATACGAACTTTGAAACGCATGAACTCT
TTGATAACGTCTTCGGAGGAAGCCATCTAGTATTTCTCCTCTTTCTCTAGTATGTGTGAAATTGTTATCC
GCTCACAATTCCACACAACATACGAGCCGGAAGCATAAAGTGTAAAGCCTGGGGTGCCTAATGAGTGAGC
TAACTCACATTAATTGCGTTGCGCTCACTGCCCGCTTTCCAGTCGGGAAACCTGTCGTGCCAGCTGCATT
AATGAATCGGCCAACGCGCGGGGAGAGGCGGTTTGCGTATTGGGTCTCATTTTACTAGTGCATGCTTTGG
ACAGTGATACCGAAGAAGGAAGTAAATTCAGTAGCGCCGCATGAGGTAGTAGCAGAAGGAGTTAAGGTTG
ACCATGGCTCACTTGGCATATACTGTTGGGCAGAAACAGTATAGTGAAACTGTTATCAAACCAATATATT
TGGGCTACATGGCTTTCCTTTCCCGAAAAAGACACCATTTAGTAATTATGTTGTACTTTTACTCTCTGAA
CTTCTGTGAATATAAAAAATATACTAAATAAAAGGATGCAACTTCCTTAAAGAGGGCAAGATAGCGACAT
AAAGTGGAAAAGTGTTAGCAACATTGCGCAGGCATCGATTAATATATGCATATATACTTTTTACGTAGTC
TACGTTAAATTGTCAATAGATCAAGCAGAATCGGTAGCTCTGTTAAGCGATTAAGCCCAGTGGCTTTTTG
TCGCACCGTTTAGGTTCGCGTTAGCAAGATGGAAAAAAAAGAACGCGAATCATGTATTGACGTATGACGT
ATTAGGCAGATGGGATACGCGGCCGCTGCAGTCCGGCAAAAAAGGGCAAGGT
