>Addgene plasmid #63210 | pAV10.K5 | addgene partial sequence | sequence record 122091 | Leu2-F 5'-atgctgtcgccgaagaag-3'
TCTCTTTTTTTATGATATTTGTACATAAACTTTATAAATGAAATTCATAATAGAAACGACACGAAATTAC
AAAATGGAATATGTTCATAGGGTAGACGAAACTATATACGCAATCTACATACATTTATCAAGAAGGAGAA
AAAGGAGGATGTAAAGGAATACAGGTAAGCAAATTGATACTAATGGCTCAACGTGATAAGGAAAAAGAAT
TGCACTTTAACATTAATATTGACAAGGAGGAGGGCACCACACAAAAAGTTAGGTGTAACAGAAAATCATG
AAACTAGCTAGCACAGTAGAGACCGCCTGGCTCTAGTAGCGATCTACACTAGCACTATCAGCGTTATTAA
GCACCGGTGGAGTGACGACCTTCAGCACGTTCGTACTGTTCAACGATGGTGTAGTCTTCGTTGTGGGAGG
TGATGTCCAGTTTGATGTCGGTTTTGTAAGCACCCGGCAGCTGAACCGGTTTTTTAGCCATGTAGGTGGT
TTTAACTTCAGCGTCGTAGTGACCACCGTCTTTCAGTTTCAGACGCATTTTGATTTCACCTTTCAGAGCA
CCGNCTTCCGGGTACATACGTTCGGTGGAAGCTTCCCAACCCATGGTTTTTTTCTGCATAACCGGACCGT
CGGACGGGAAGTTGGTACCACGCAGTTTAACTTTGTAGATGAACTCACCGTCTTGCAGGGAGGAGTCCTG
GGTAACGGTAACAACACCACCGTCTTCGAAGTTCATAACACGTTCCCATTTGAAACCTTCCGGGAAGGAC
AGTTTCAGGTAGTCCGGGATGTCAGCCGGGTGTTT
